Addgene plasmid #178885: pHN924
Purpose: Expression of GST-His8-HRV3C
Depositing lab: Kazuhiro Abe. Depositing organization: Nagoya University.
Backbone
  Vector backbone: pET15b
  Backbone manufacturer: Novagen
  Total vector size (bp): 6873
  Vector type: Bacterial Expression
Growth in bacteria
  Bacterial resistance: Ampicillin, 100 μg/mL
  Growth temperature: 37°C
  Growth strain: DH5alpha
  Copy number: High Copy
Gene/Insert
  Gene/Insert name: human rhinovirus 3C protease (alt name: HRV3C)
  Species: H. sapiens (human)
  Insert size (bp): 549
  Promoter: T7
  Tag / fusion protein: GST, His8 (N terminal on insert)
  Cloning method: Gibson Cloning
  Sequencing primers: 5′ GTTTTATACATGGACCCAATGTGC; 3′ CTTTCAGCAAAAAACCCCTCAAGAC
Terms and licenses: Academic/Nonprofit Terms; Industry Terms: Not Available to Industry
How to cite: pHN924 was a gift from Kazuhiro Abe (Addgene plasmid # 178885 ; http://n2t.net/addgene:178885 ; RRID:Addgene_178885)
