[The description below was written by a language model from this plasmid's Addgene catalogue record and pLannotate feature annotations shown in this document.]
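Description:
pHN924 is a bacterial expression plasmid built on the Novagen pET15b backbone (about 6.9 kb) for producing human rhinovirus 3C protease (HRV3C) as a fusion with N-terminal GST and His8 tags. It is maintained in E. coli through a ColE1/pMB1-type origin and selected with ampicillin via the β-lactamase gene and its own promoter. The catalogue lists it as high copy, although the feature table also shows the rop gene and the bom region inherited from pBR322, which normally moderate copy number. Several tetracycline-resistance gene fragments and the tet promoter are non-functional pBR322 remnants typical of pET vectors.

The expression cassette follows the standard pET layout: a T7 promoter directly followed by a lac operator, the strong T7 gene 10 ribosome binding site, the fusion open reading frame and a T7 terminator, with a plasmid-borne lacI gene supplying repressor. Transcription therefore requires a host that provides T7 RNA polymerase and is induced with IPTG. The reading frame starts with Schistosoma japonicum glutathione S-transferase, followed by a short unannotated gap where the His8 tag presumably lies, and then the roughly 550 bp protease coding sequence, which was inserted by Gibson assembly. The annotation software labels this segment as a fragment of an echovirus polyprotein 3C protease, a homology-based match among picornaviral 3C proteases rather than a conflict with the stated insert. The catalogue's "human" species entry likewise reflects the virus's host. A short hit to a T7 gene 10-derived tag just before the terminator is probably residual vector sequence.

The two tags allow the protease to be purified on glutathione or metal-affinity resin. HRV3C is widely used to remove affinity tags at its specific recognition site, and a tagged enzyme can be captured and removed after cleavage.
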