Features (pLannotate 1.2.2; 20 found; start..end, strand, type, name):
    127..231     +  promoter       AmpR promoter: bla
    232..1092    +  CDS            AmpR: β-lactamase; bla; confers resistance to ampicillin, carbenicillin, and related antibiotics
   1263..1851    +  rep_origin     ori: high-copy-number ColE1/pMB1/pBR322/pUC origin of replication
   2037..2176    -  misc_feature   bom: basis of mobility region from pBR322
   2278..2469    -  CDS            rop: Rop protein, which maintains plasmids at low copy number; rop
   2486..2866    +  CDS            YPB1_ECOLX: Protein predicted: Swiss-Prot protein existence level 4. From Escherichia coli.
   3108..3732    -  CDS            TcR (fragment): tetracycline efflux protein; tet; confers resistance to tetracycline
   3747..3768    -  protein_bind   CAP binding site: CAP binding activates transcription in the presence of cAMP. E. coli catabolite activator protein
   3781..4863    -  CDS            lacI: lac repressor; lacI; The lac repressor binds to the lac operator to inhibit transcription in E. coli. This inhibition can be relieved by adding lactose or isopropyl-β-D-thiogalactopyranoside (IPTG).
   4864..4941    -  promoter       lacI promoter: lacI
   4949..5228    -  CDS            TcR (fragment): tetracycline efflux protein; tet; confers resistance to tetracycline
   5250..5268    +  promoter       T7 promoter: promoter for bacteriophage T7 RNA polymerase
   5269..5293    +  protein_bind   lac operator: The lac repressor binds to the lac operator to inhibit transcription in E. coli. This inhibition can be relieved by adding lactose or isopropyl-β-D-thiogalactopyranoside (IPTG). lac repressor encoded by lacI
   5308..5330    +  RBS            RBS: efficient ribosome binding site from bacteriophage T7 gene 10 (Olins and Rangwala, 1989)
   5337..5990    +  CDS            GST26_SCHJA: Experimental evidence at protein level: Swiss-Prot protein existence level 1. GST isoenzymes appear to play a central role in the parasite detoxification system. Other functions are also suspected including a role in increasing the solubility of haematin in the parasite gut. From Schistosoma japonicum (Blood fluke).
   6027..6572    +  CDS            POLG_ECHO9 (fragment): Protein inferred from homology: Swiss-Prot protein existence level 3. [Protease 3C]: Major viral protease that mediates proteolytic processing of the polyprotein (By similarity). Cleaves host EIF5B, contributing to host translation shutoff (By similarity). Cleaves also host PABPC1, contributing to host translation shutoff (By similarity). From Echo 9 virus (EV-9) (Coxsackievirus A23).
   6577..6626    +  CDS            SET1 (fragment): solubility-enhancement tag derived from T7 phage gene 10B
   6634..6681    +  terminator     T7 terminator: transcription terminator for bacteriophage T7 RNA polymerase
   6704..6808    -  CDS            TcR (fragment): tetracycline efflux protein; tet; confers resistance to tetracycline
   6856..14      -  promoter       tet promoter (across the origin): E. coli promoter for tetracycline efflux protein gene
>Addgene plasmid #178885 | pHN924 | addgene full sequence | sequence record 354971 | Addgene NGS Result
TGATAAGCTGTCAAACATGAGAATTCTTGAAGACGAAAGGGCCTCGTGATACGCCTATTTTTATAGGTTA
ATGTCATGATAATAATGGTTTCTTAGACGTCAGGTGGCACTTTTCGGGGAAATGTGCGCGGAACCCCTAT
TTGTTTATTTTTCTAAATACATTCAAATATGTATCCGCTCATGAGACAATAACCCTGATAAATGCTTCAA
TAATATTGAAAAAGGAAGAGTATGAGTATTCAACATTTCCGTGTCGCCCTTATTCCCTTTTTTGCGGCAT
TTTGCCTTCCTGTTTTTGCTCACCCAGAAACGCTGGTGAAAGTAAAAGATGCTGAAGATCAGTTGGGTGC
ACGAGTGGGTTACATCGAACTGGATCTCAACAGCGGTAAGATCCTTGAGAGTTTTCGCCCCGAAGAACGT
TTTCCAATGATGAGCACTTTTAAAGTTCTGCTATGTGGCGCGGTATTATCCCGTGTTGACGCCGGGCAAG
AGCAACTCGGTCGCCGCATACACTATTCTCAGAATGACTTGGTTGAGTACTCACCAGTCACAGAAAAGCA
TCTTACGGATGGCATGACAGTAAGAGAATTATGCAGTGCTGCCATAACCATGAGTGATAACACTGCGGCC
AACTTACTTCTGACAACGATCGGAGGACCGAAGGAGCTAACCGCTTTTTTGCACAACATGGGGGATCATG
TAACTCGCCTTGATCGTTGGGAACCGGAGCTGAATGAAGCCATACCAAACGACGAGCGTGACACCACGAT
GCCTGCAGCAATGGCAACAACGTTGCGCAAACTATTAACTGGCGAACTACTTACTCTAGCTTCCCGGCAA
CAATTAATAGACTGGATGGAGGCGGATAAAGTTGCAGGACCACTTCTGCGCTCGGCCCTTCCGGCTGGCT
GGTTTATTGCTGATAAATCTGGAGCCGGTGAGCGTGGGTCTCGCGGTATCATTGCAGCACTGGGGCCAGA
TGGTAAGCCCTCCCGTATCGTAGTTATCTACACGACGGGGAGTCAGGCAACTATGGATGAACGAAATAGA
CAGATCGCTGAGATAGGTGCCTCACTGATTAAGCATTGGTAACTGTCAGACCAAGTTTACTCATATATAC
TTTAGATTGATTTAAAACTTCATTTTTAATTTAAAAGGATCTAGGTGAAGATCCTTTTTGATAATCTCAT
GACCAAAATCCCTTAACGTGAGTTTTCGTTCCACTGAGCGTCAGACCCCGTAGAAAAGATCAAAGGATCT
TCTTGAGATCCTTTTTTTCTGCGCGTAATCTGCTGCTTGCAAACAAAAAAACCACCGCTACCAGCGGTGG
TTTGTTTGCCGGATCAAGAGCTACCAACTCTTTTTCCGAAGGTAACTGGCTTCAGCAGAGCGCAGATACC
AAATACTGTCCTTCTAGTGTAGCCGTAGTTAGGCCACCACTTCAAGAACTCTGTAGCACCGCCTACATAC
CTCGCTCTGCTAATCCTGTTACCAGTGGCTGCTGCCAGTGGCGATAAGTCGTGTCTTACCGGGTTGGACT
CAAGACGATAGTTACCGGATAAGGCGCAGCGGTCGGGCTGAACGGGGGGTTCGTGCACACAGCCCAGCTT
GGAGCGAACGACCTACACCGAACTGAGATACCTACAGCGTGAGCTATGAGAAAGCGCCACGCTTCCCGAA
GGGAGAAAGGCGGACAGGTATCCGGTAAGCGGCAGGGTCGGAACAGGAGAGCGCACGAGGGAGCTTCCAG
GGGGAAACGCCTGGTATCTTTATAGTCCTGTCGGGTTTCGCCACCTCTGACTTGAGCGTCGATTTTTGTG
ATGCTCGTCAGGGGGGCGGAGCCTATGGAAAAACGCCAGCAACGCGGCCTTTTTACGGTTCCTGGCCTTT
TGCTGGCCTTTTGCTCACATGTTCTTTCCTGCGTTATCCCCTGATTCTGTGGATAACCGTATTACCGCCT
TTGAGTGAGCTGATACCGCTCGCCGCAGCCGAACGACCGAGCGCAGCGAGTCAGTGAGCGAGGAAGCGGA
AGAGCGCCTGATGCGGTATTTTCTCCTTACGCATCTGTGCGGTATTTCACACCGCAATGGTGCACTCTCA
GTACAATCTGCTCTGATGCCGCATAGTTAAGCCAGTATACACTCCGCTATCGCTACGTGACTGGGTCATG
GCTGCGCCCCGACACCCGCCAACACCCGCTGACGCGCCCTGACGGGCTTGTCTGCTCCCGGCATCCGCTT
ACAGACAAGCTGTGACCGTCTCCGGGAGCTGCATGTGTCAGAGGTTTTCACCGTCATCACCGAAACGCGC
GAGGCAGCTGCGGTAAAGCTCATCAGCGTGGTCGTGAAGCGATTCACAGATGTCTGCCTGTTCATCCGCG
TCCAGCTCGTTGAGTTTCTCCAGAAGCGTTAATGTCTGGCTTCTGATAAAGCGGGCCATGTTAAGGGCGG
TTTTTTCCTGTTTGGTCACTGATGCCTCCGTGTAAGGGGGATTTCTGTTCATGGGGGTAATGATACCGAT
GAAACGAGAGAGGATGCTCACGATACGGGTTACTGATGATGAACATGCCCGGTTACTGGAACGTTGTGAG
GGTAAACAACTGGCGGTATGGATGCGGCGGGACCAGAGAAAAATCACTCAGGGTCAATGCCAGCGCTTCG
TTAATACAGATGTAGGTGTTCCACAGGGTAGCCAGCAGCATCCTGCGATGCAGATCCGGAACATAATGGT
GCAGGGCGCTGACTTCCGCGTTTCCAGACTTTACGAAACACGGAAACCGAAGACCATTCATGTTGTTGCT
CAGGTCGCAGACGTTTTGCAGCAGCAGTCGCTTCACGTTCGCTCGCGTATCGGTGATTCATTCTGCTAAC
CAGTAAGGCAACCCCGCCAGCCTAGCCGGGTCCTCAACGACAGGAGCACGATCATGCGCACCCGTGGCCA
GGACCCAACGCTGCCCGAGATGCGCCGCGTGCGGCTGCTGGAGATGGCGGACGCGATGGATATGTTCTGC
CAAGGGTTGGTTTGCGCATTCACAGTTCTCCGCAAGAATTGATTGGCTCCAATTCTTGGAGTGGTGAATC
CGTTAGCGAGGTGCCGCCGGCTTCCATTCAGGTCGAGGTGGCCCGGCTCCATGCACCGCGACGCAACGCG
GGGAGGCAGACAAGGTATAGGGCGGCGCCTACAATCCATGCCAACCCGTTCCATGTGCTCGCCGAGGCGG
CATAAATCGCCGTGACGATCAGCGGTCCAATGATCGAAGTTAGGCTGGTAAGAGCCGCGAGCGATCCTTG
AAGCTGTCCCTGATGGTCGTCATCTACCTGCCTGGACAGCATGGCCTGCAACGCGGGCATCCCGATGCCG
CCGGAAGCGAGAAGAATCATAATGGGGAAGGCCATCCAGCCTCGCGTCGCGAACGCCAGCAAGACGTAGC
CCAGCGCGTCGGCCGCCATGCCGGCGATAATGGCCTGCTTCTCGCCGAAACGTTTGGTGGCGGGACCAGT
GACGAAGGCTTGAGCGAGGGCGTGCAAGATTCCGAATACCGCAAGCGACAGGCCGATCATCGTCGCGCTC
CAGCGAAAGCGGTCCTCGCCGAAAATGACCCAGAGCGCTGCCGGCACCTGTCCTACGAGTTGCATGATAA
AGAAGACAGTCATAAGTGCGGCGACGATAGTCATGCCCCGCGCCCACCGGAAGGAGCTGACTGGGTTGAA
GGCTCTCAAGGGCATCGGTCGAGATCCCGGTGCCTAATGAGTGAGCTAACTTACATTAATTGCGTTGCGC
TCACTGCCCGCTTTCCAGTCGGGAAACCTGTCGTGCCAGCTGCATTAATGAATCGGCCAACGCGCGGGGA
GAGGCGGTTTGCGTATTGGGCGCCAGGGTGGTTTTTCTTTTCACCAGTGAGACGGGCAACAGCTGATTGC
CCTTCACCGCCTGGCCCTGAGAGAGTTGCAGCAAGCGGTCCACGCTGGTTTGCCCCAGCAGGCGAAAATC
CTGTTTGATGGTGGTTAACGGCGGGATATAACATGAGCTGTCTTCGGTATCGTCGTATCCCACTACCGAG
ATATCCGCACCAACGCGCAGCCCGGACTCGGTAATGGCGCGCATTGCGCCCAGCGCCATCTGATCGTTGG
CAACCAGCATCGCAGTGGGAACGATGCCCTCATTCAGCATTTGCATGGTTTGTTGAAAACCGGACATGGC
ACTCCAGTCGCCTTCCCGTTCCGCTATCGGCTGAATTTGATTGCGAGTGAGATATTTATGCCAGCCAGCC
AGACGCAGACGCGCCGAGACAGAACTTAATGGGCCCGCTAACAGCGCGATTTGCTGGTGACCCAATGCGA
CCAGATGCTCCACGCCCAGTCGCGTACCGTCTTCATGGGAGAAAATAATACTGTTGATGGGTGTCTGGTC
AGAGACATCAAGAAATAACGCCGGAACATTAGTGCAGGCAGCTTCCACAGCAATGGCATCCTGGTCATCC
AGCGGATAGTTAATGATCAGCCCACTGACGCGTTGCGCGAGAAGATTGTGCACCGCCGCTTTACAGGCTT
CGACGCCGCTTCGTTCTACCATCGACACCACCACGCTGGCACCCAGTTGATCGGCGCGAGATTTAATCGC
CGCGACAATTTGCGACGGCGCGTGCAGGGCCAGACTGGAGGTGGCAACGCCAATCAGCAACGACTGTTTG
CCCGCCAGTTGTTGTGCCACGCGGTTGGGAATGTAATTCAGCTCCGCCATCGCCGCTTCCACTTTTTCCC
GCGTTTTCGCAGAAACGTGGCTGGCCTGGTTCACCACGCGGGAAACGGTCTGATAAGAGACACCGGCATA
CTCTGCGACATCGTATAACGTTACTGGTTTCACATTCACCACCCTGAATTGACTCTCTTCCGGGCGCTAT
CATGCCATACCGCGAAAGGTTTTGCGCCATTCGATGGTGTCCGGGATCTCGACGCTCTCCCTTATGCGAC
TCCTGCATTAGGAAGCAGCCCAGTAGTAGGTTGAGGCCGTTGAGCACCGCCGCCGCAAGGAATGGTGCAT
GCAAGGAGATGGCGCCCAACAGTCCCCCGGCCACGGGGCCTGCCACCATACCCACGCCGAAACAAGCGCT
CATGAGCCCGAAGTGGCGAGCCCGATCTTCCCCATCGGTGATGTCGGCGATATAGGCGCCAGCAACCGCA
CCTGTGGCGCCGGTGATGCCGGCCACGATGCGTCCGGCGTAGAGGATCGAGATCTCGATCCCGCGAAATT
AATACGACTCACTATAGGGGAATTGTGAGCGGATAACAATTCCCCTCTAGAAATAATTTTGTTTAACTTT
AAGAAGGAGATATACCATGTCCCCTATACTAGGTTATTGGAAAATTAAGGGCCTTGTGCAACCCACTCGA
CTTCTTTTGGAATATCTTGAAGAAAAATATGAAGAGCATTTGTATGAGCGCGATGAAGGTGATAAATGGC
GAAACAAAAAGTTTGAATTGGGTTTGGAGTTTCCCAATCTTCCTTATTATATTGATGGTGATGTTAAATT
AACACAGTCTATGGCCATCATACGTTATATAGCTGACAAGCACAACATGTTGGGTGGTTGTCCAAAAGAG
CGTGCAGAGATTTCAATGCTTGAAGGAGCGGTTTTGGATATTAGATACGGTGTTTCGAGAATTGCATATA
GTAAAGACTTTGAAACTCTCAAAGTTGATTTTCTTAGCAAGCTACCTGAAATGCTGAAAATGTTCGAAGA
TCGTTTATGTCATAAAACATATTTAAATGGTGATCATGTAACCCATCCTGACTTCATGTTGTATGACGCT
CTTGATGTTGTTTTATACATGGACCCAATGTGCCTGGATGCGTTCCCAAAATTAGTTTGTTTTAAAAAAC
GTATTGAAGCTATCCCACAAATTGATAAGTACTTGAAATCCAGCAAGTATATAGCATGGCCTTTGCAGGG
CTGGCAAGCCACGTTTGGTGGTGGCGACCATCCTCCAAAATCGGATCTGATGCACCACCACCACCATCAT
CATCATGGACCAAACACAGAATTTGCACTATCCCTGTTAAGGAAAAACATAATGACTATAACAACCTCAA
AGGGAGAGTTCACAGGGTTAGGCATACATGATCGTGTCTGTGTGATACCCACACACGCACAGCCTGGTGA
TGATGTACTAGTAAATGGTCAGAAAATTAGAGTTAAGGATAAGTACAAATTAGTAGATCCAGAGAACATT
AATCTAGAGCTTACAGTGTTGACTTTAGATAGAAATGAAAAATTCAGAGATATCAGGGGATTTATATCAG
AAGATCTAGAAGGTGTGGATGCCACTTTGGTAGTACATTCAAATAACTTTACCAACACTATCTTAGAAGT
TGGCCCTGTAACAATGGCAGGACTTATTAATTTGAGTAGCACCCCCACTAACAGAATGATTCGTTATGAT
TATGCAACAAAAACTGGGCAGTGTGGAGGTGTGCTGTGTGCTACTGGTAAGATCTTTGGTATTCATGTTG
GCGGTAATGGAAGACAAGGATTTTCAGCTCAACTTAAAAAACAATATTTTGTAGAGAAACAATGAGGCTG
CTAACAAAGCCCGAAAGGAAGCTGAGTTGGCTGCTGCCACCGCTGAGCAATAACTAGCATAACCCCTTGG
GGCCTCTAAACGGGTCTTGAGGGGTTTTTTGCTGAAAGGAGGAACTATATCCGGATATCCCGCAAGAGGC
CCGGCAGTACCGGCATAACCAAGCCTATGCCTACAGCATCCAGGGTGACGGTGCCGAGGATGACGATGAG
CGCATTGTTAGATTTCATACACGGTGCCTGACTGCGTTAGCAATTTAACTGTGATAAACTACCGCATTAA
AGCTTATCGA
